>Addgene plasmid #99807 | pHI-Smp_122820 | addgene full sequence | sequence record 194852 | Addgene NGS Result
CAAAAAACCCCTCAAGACCCGTTTAGAGGCCCCAAGGGGTTATGCTAGGCGCGCCGGATCCTAATACGAC
TCACTATAGGGAGATTTAGGTGACACTATAGAAGTGACCTTATTTGGAAGATGGGGGACATGTGCCTGGA
TATATGGGATTTTGTCCACAATTTAAATATAGATATGGTCATACTTTTGGTAAAGAAACATCAGAAATAG
CTAAAAATCTACCATATTATTTTGGGCCAAGAATTCAAGGATCACATCATTTTTACCCTGTTACTAGGGA
GAATAATAAATTTGATCCATTAAGATCTAAGTTTAATGATGATGTTCCTGGAATAATGTTACCAAAATCA
ACAGGAGATAATAAATATACAGAAGGAATGGTACCAGGATATTCTGGTAATATACCACAAATGAATTTTA
AATCTGGTCGAACATATCGTAATCTATCTGATGAATGCGTTGATCAATTAGTTAAAGAATATAAATCTTC
TGAGTTAAGACAAAACAGATTAAAAGAATCATCCAACTTGATGACTAATCTTCATCCTGTAACATATGAT
CCTTCAGTTAAGAATCATTTAAATATATGGACTGATGATATGGTTAAGAAGAATTCTGATGTTCATTCGT
ATATGAGTTCAACTGAACCACCTATTCCTGGTTATAAAGGTTTTATACCTCGTATGGATACAACAGAAAG
TGGTTTAGCTAAACGTTTTCATGAAGCTGCTCAAAGTAGTTTAGAAACATTTAGAGATGAATGTAAAAAT
CATTTTGATCATATGGATATGCCGATGACTAGATTAAGGTCTCCCTTTAGTGAGGGTTAATTCTCCCTAT
AGTGAGTCGTATTAGGATCCGGCGCGCCTAGCATAACCCCTTGGGGCCTCTAAACGGGTCTTGAGGGGTT
TTTTGACGCGTCGATTTCGGCCTATTGGTTAAAAAATGAGCTGATTTAACAAAAATTTAACGCGAATTTT
AACAAAATTCAGGGCGCAAGGGCTGCTAAAGGAAGCGGAACACGTAGAAAGCCAGTCCGCAGAAACGGTG
CTGACCCCGGATGAATGTCAGCTACTGGGCTATCTGGACAAGGGAAAACGCAAGCGCAAAGAGAAAGCAG
GTAGCTTGCAGTGGGCTTACATGGCGATAGCTAGACTGGGCGGTTTTATGGACAGCAAGCGAACCGGAAT
TGCCAGCTGGGGCGCCCTCTGGTAAGGTTGGGAAGCCCTGCAAAGTAAACTGGATGGCTTTCTTGCCGCC
AATGATCTGATGGCGCAGGGGATCAAGATCTGATCAAGAGACAGGATGAGGATCGTTTCGCATGATTGAA
CAAGATGGATTGCACGCAGGTTCTCCGGCCGCTTGGGTGGAGAGGCTATTCGGCTATGACTGGGCACAAC
AGACAATCGGCTGCTCTGATGCCGCCGTGTTCCGGCTGTCAGCGCAGGGGCGCCCGGTTCTTTTTGTCAA
GACCGACCTGTCCGGTGCCCTGAATGAACTGCAGGACGAGGCAGCGCGGCTATCGTGGCTGGCCACGACG
GGCGTTCCTTGCGCAGCTGTGCTCGACGTTGTCACTGAAGCGGGAAGGGACTGGCTGCTATTGGGCGAAG
TGCCGGGGCAGGATCTCCTGTCATCCCACCTTGCTCCTGCCGAGAAAGTATCCATCATGGCTGATGCAAT
GCGGCGGCTGCATACGCTTGATCCGGCTACCTGCCCATTCGACCACCAAGCGAAACATCGCATCGAGCGA
GCACGTACTCGGATGGAAGCCGGTCTTGTCGATCAGGATGATCTGGACGAAGAGCATCAGGGGCTCGCGC
CAGCCGAACTGTTCGCCAGGCTCAAGGCGCGCATGCCCGACGGCGAGGATCTCGTCGTGACCCATGGCGA
TGCCTGCTTGCCGAATATCATGGTGGAAAATGGCCGCTTTTCTGGATTCATCGACTGTGGCCGGCTGGGT
GTGGCGGACCGCTATCAGGACATAGCGTTGGCTACCCGTGATATTGCTGAAGAGCTTGGCGGCGAATGGG
CTGACCGCTTCCTCGTGCTTTACGGTATCGCCGCTCCCGATTCGCAGCGCATCGCCTTCTATCGCCTTCT
TGACGAGTTCTTCTGAATTGAAAAAGGAAGAGTATGAGTATTCAACATTTCCGTGTCGCCCTTATTCCCT
TTTTTGCGGCATTTTGCCTTCCTGTTTTTGCTCACCCAGAAACGCTGGTGAAAGTAAAAGATGCTGAAGA
TCAGTTGGGTGCACGAGTGGGTTACATCGAACTGGATCTCAACAGCGGTAAGATCCTTGAGAGTTTTCGC
CCCGAAGAACGTTTTCCAATGATGAGCACTTTTAAAGTTCTGCTATGTGGCGCGGTATTATCCCGTATTG
ACGCCGGGCAAGAGCAACTCGGTCGCCGCATACACTATTCTCAGAATGACTTGGTTGAGTACTCACCAGT
CACAGAAAAGCATCTTACGGATGGCATGACAGTAAGAGAATTATGCAGTGCTGCCATAACCATGAGTGAT
AACACTGCGGCCAACTTACTTCTGACAACGATCGGAGGACCGAAGGAGCTAACCGCTTTTTTGCACAACA
TGGGGGATCATGTAACTCGCCTTGATCGTTGGGAACCGGAGCTGAATGAAGCCATACCAAACGACGAGCG
TGACACCACGATGCCTGTAGCAATGGCAACAACGTTGCGCAAACTATTAACTGGCGAACTACTTACTCTA
GCTTCCCGGCAACAATTAATAGACTGGATGGAGGCGGATAAAGTTGCAGGACCACTTCTGCGCTCGGCCC
TTCCGGCTGGCTGGTTTATTGCTGATAAATCTGGAGCCGGTGAGCGTGGGTCTCGCGGTATCATTGCAGC
ACTGGGGCCAGATGGTAAGCCCTCCCGTATCGTAGTTATCTACACGACGGGGAGCCAGGCAACTATGGAT
GAACGAAATAGACAGATCGCTGAGATAGGTGCCTCACTGATTAAGCATTGGTAACTGTCAGACCAAGTTT
ACTCATATATACTTTAGATTGATTTAAAACTTCATTTTTAATTTAAAAGGATCTAGGTGAAGATCCTTTT
TGATAATCTCATGACCAAAATCCCTTAACGTGAGTTTTCGTTCCACTGAGCGTCAGACCCCGTAGAAAAG
ATCAAAGGATCTTCTTGAGATCCTTTTTTTCTGCGCGTAATCTGCTGCTTGCAAACAAAAAAACCACCGC
TACCAGCGGTGGTTTGTTTGCCGGATCAAGAGCTACCAACTCTTTTTCCGAAGGTAACTGGCTTCAGCAG
AGCGCAGATACCAAATACTGTTCTTCTAGTGTAGCCGTAGTTAGGCCACCACTTCAAGAACTCTGTAGCA
CCGCCTACATACCTCGCTCTGCTAATCCTGTTACCAGTGGCTGCTGCCAGTGGCGATAAGTCGTGTCTTA
CCGGGTTGGACTCAAGACGATAGTTACCGGATAAGGCGCAGCGGTCGGGCTGAACGGGGGGTTCGTGCAC
ACAGCCCAGCTTGGAGCGAACGACCTACACCGAACTGAGATACCTACAGCGTGAGCTATGAGAAAGCGCC
ACGCTTCCCGAAGGGAGAAAGGCGGACAGGTATCCGGTAAGCGGCAGGGTCGGAACAGGAGAGCGCACGA
GGGAGCTTCCAGGGGGAAACGCCTGGTATCTTTATAGTCCTGTCGGGTTTCGCCACCTCTGACTTGAGCG
TCGATTTTTGTGATGCTCGTCAGGGGGGCGGAGCCTATGGAAAAACGCCAGCAACGCGGCCTTTTTACGG
TTCCTGGCCTTTTGCTGGCCTTTTGCTCACATGTTCTTTCCTGCGTTATCCCCTGATTCTGTGGATAACC
GTATTACCGCCTTTGAGTGAGCTGATACCGCTCGCCGCAGCCGAACGACCGAGCGCAGCGAGTCAGTGAG
CGAGGAAGCACGCGT
Features (pLannotate 1.2.2; 12 found; start..end, strand, type, name):
      1..48      -  terminator     T7 terminator: transcription terminator for bacteriophage T7 RNA polymerase
     62..80      +  promoter       T7 promoter: promoter for bacteriophage T7 RNA polymerase
     84..102     +  promoter       SP6 promoter: promoter for bacteriophage SP6 RNA polymerase
    814..832     -  promoter       T3 promoter: promoter for bacteriophage T3 RNA polymerase
    836..854     -  promoter       T7 promoter: promoter for bacteriophage T7 RNA polymerase
    868..915     +  terminator     T7 terminator: transcription terminator for bacteriophage T7 RNA polymerase
    922..988     +  rep_origin     M13 ori (fragment): M13 bacteriophage origin of replication; arrow indicates direction of (+) strand synthesis
    991..1290    +  CDS            tnpA (fragment): TN5P_ECOLX - Also known as tnp. Experimental evidence at protein level: Swiss-Prot protein existence level 1. Mediates transposition of transposon Tn5 by a 'cut and paste' mechanism. First, the monomeric transposase binds the 19 bp inverted DNA repeats flanking the transposon. Then, dimerization of the DNA- bound transposase creates a synaptic DNA complex. After nicking of the first DNA strand, excision of the transposon proceeds through a series of intermediates. The transposase then mediates the insertion of the transposon at a new site by strand transfer. The activity of the wild- type tran
   1322..2113    +  CDS            neo: KKA2_KLEPN - Also known as kan, nptII. Experimental evidence at protein level: Swiss-Prot protein existence level 1. Resistance to kanamycin, neomycin, paromomycin, ribostamycin, butirosin and gentamicin B. From Klebsiella pneumoniae.
   2117..2133    +  promoter       AmpR promoter (fragment): bla
   2134..2994    +  CDS            AmpR: β-lactamase; bla; confers resistance to ampicillin, carbenicillin, and related antibiotics
   3165..3753    +  rep_origin     ori: high-copy-number ColE1/pMB1/pBR322/pUC origin of replication
