[The description below was written by a language model from this plasmid's Addgene catalogue record and pLannotate feature annotations shown in this document.]
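Description:
pHI-Smp_122820 is a small (about 3.9 kb) bacterial plasmid built on the pJC53.2 backbone and carrying a cDNA-derived fragment of the Schistosoma mansoni gene Smp_122820, annotated only as a hypothetical protein. Although catalogued as a bacterial expression vector, the accompanying note states that plasmids in this series were made as templates for in vitro transcription and may not be suitable for overexpression. It also notes that the insert was amplified from cDNA and may differ from the reference sequence. The plasmid replicates in E. coli from a high-copy ColE1/pUC-type origin. Kanamycin is the recorded selection, conferred by the neo (nptII) gene. The feature table also detects an intact β-lactamase (AmpR) coding sequence, along with remnants of a Tn5 transposase gene and an M13 origin that appear to be backbone carry-over.

The functional core is a symmetrical transcription cassette. On one side of the cloning region sit forward-facing T7 and SP6 promoters. On the other side sit T3 and T7 promoters pointing inward on the opposite strand. The whole unit is bracketed by T7 terminators. The roughly 700 bp interval between the two promoter sets is unannotated and presumably holds the Smp_122820 insert, though the record gives neither its exact boundaries nor the cloning sites used.

With this layout, SP6 or T3 polymerase can produce single-stranded transcripts of one strand or the other, for example as riboprobes for in situ hybridization. The opposing T7 promoters allow both strands to be transcribed, yielding double-stranded RNA of the kind used for RNA interference. The record itself specifies only in vitro transcription as the intended use.
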