Addgene plasmid #99807: pHI-Smp_122820
Purpose: Expresses S. mansoni hypothetical protein Smp_122820
Depositing lab: Phillip Newmark.
Backbone
  Vector backbone: pJC53.2
  Vector type: Bacterial Expression
Growth in bacteria
  Bacterial resistance: Kanamycin, 50 μg/mL
  Growth temperature: 37°C
  Growth strain: DH5alpha
  Copy number: Unknown
Gene/Insert
  Gene/Insert name: hypothetical protein
  Cloning method: Restriction Enzyme; 5′ cloning site unknown (unknown if destroyed); 3′ cloning site unknown (unknown if destroyed)
Terms and licenses: Academic/Nonprofit Terms; Industry Terms: Not Available to Industry
Depositor comments: Addgene Note: These plasmids were generated for in vitro transcription and may not be suitable for overexpression studies. The inserts were amplified from cDNA and may differ from NCBI reference sequences.
How to cite: pHI-Smp_122820 was a gift from Phillip Newmark (Addgene plasmid # 99807)
